Addgene plasmid #79676: GFP-PRMT9 L182A/D183A/I184A/G185A
Purpose: mammalian expression of GFP-PRMT9 catalytically inactive LDIG(182-185)AAAA mutant
Depositing lab: Steven Clarke. Depositing organization: University of California, Los Angeles (UCLA). Publication: Unique Features of Human Protein Arginine Methyltransferase 9 (PRMT9) and its Substrate RNA Splicing Factor SF3B2. Hadjikyriacou A, Yang Y, Espejo A, Bedford MT, Clarke SG. J Biol Chem. 2015 May 15. pii: jbc.M115.659433. 10.1074/jbc.M115.659433 PubMed 25979344.
Backbone
  Vector backbone: pEGFP-C1
  Backbone manufacturer: Clontech
  Backbone size w/o insert (bp): 4733
  Vector type: Mammalian Expression
  Selectable markers: Neomycin (select with G418)
Growth in bacteria
  Bacterial resistance: Kanamycin, 50 μg/mL
  Growth temperature: 37°C
  Growth strain: DH5alpha
  Copy number: High Copy
Gene/Insert
  Gene/Insert name: PRMT9 (alt names: PRMT10; Q6P2P2)
  Species: H. sapiens (human)
  Insert size (bp): 2538
  Mutation: L182A/D183A/I184A/G185A catalytic mutant
  GenBank ID: NM_138364.3
  Entrez Gene: PRMT9 (a.k.a. PRMT10)
  Promoter: CMV
  Tag / fusion protein: EGFP (N terminal on backbone)
  Cloning method: Restriction Enzyme; 5′ cloning site unknown (unknown if destroyed); 3′ cloning site unknown (unknown if destroyed)
  Sequencing primers: 5′ EGFP-C; 3′ SV40pA-R
Resource information
  A portion of this plasmid was derived from a plasmid made by: Mark Bedford Lab at UT Smithville MD Anderson Cooper
Terms and licenses: Academic/Nonprofit Terms; Industry Terms: Not Available to Industry
How to cite: GFP-PRMT9 L182A/D183A/I184A/G185A was a gift from Steven Clarke (Addgene plasmid # 79676 ; http://n2t.net/addgene:79676 ; RRID:Addgene_79676)
