[The description below was written by a language model from this plasmid's Addgene catalogue record.]
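Description:
GFP-PRMT9 L182A/D183A/I184A/G185A is a mammalian expression plasmid built on the Clontech pEGFP-C1 backbone (4733 bp without insert). It carries a 2538 bp human PRMT9 coding sequence (also known as PRMT10), placed downstream of and fused to the backbone's EGFP, so the protein is produced with an N-terminal EGFP tag. Transcription is driven by the CMV promoter, a strong constitutive promoter in most mammalian cell lines. The 3′ sequencing primer listed anneals in the SV40 polyadenylation region, consistent with the insert sitting between EGFP and that signal. The plasmid is maintained at high copy in E. coli under kanamycin selection. The neomycin resistance marker allows G418 selection of transfected mammalian cells, so stable lines can be derived as well as transient expression. The insert was introduced by restriction cloning, but the record does not state which sites were used or whether they survive.

The defining feature is a four-residue alanine substitution in PRMT9, replacing the LDIG motif at positions 182 to 185 with AAAA. The record describes this as a catalytically inactive mutant of this protein arginine methyltransferase. The construct therefore serves as an enzyme-dead version of GFP-tagged PRMT9, suited to distinguishing effects that need methyltransferase activity from those that depend only on the presence of the protein. The EGFP tag allows fluorescence localisation or tag-based detection and pull-down. The associated study concerns the properties of human PRMT9 and its substrate, the RNA splicing factor SF3B2. Part of the plasmid was derived from a construct made in another laboratory.
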