>Addgene plasmid #79676 | GFP-PRMT9 L182A/D183A/I184A/G185A | addgene partial sequence | sequence record 151014 | EGFP-C 5'-CATGGTCCTGCTGGAGTTCGTG-3'
AGTCCGGACTCAGATCCATGTCGAACTCGCGGCCCAGGTCCCGCCGAGACGCCGGGGGTGGCGCTGGGGC
AGCCGGCCGGGACGAGCTGGTGTCGCGGTCCTTGCAGAGCGCAGAGCACTGTCTGGGCGTCCAGGACTTC
GGCACTGCCTATGCCCACTACCTCCTCGTGCTCAGCCTGGCGCCGGAGCTGAAACACGACGTGAAGGAAA
CTTTTCAGTACACACTTTTCAGATGGGCTGAAGAGCTTGATGCTCTCAGTCGGATACAAGACTTACTTGG
TTGCTATGAGCAGGCCTTGGAACTGTTTCCTGATGATGAAGTGATTTGCAATAGTATGGGGGAGCATCTC
TTCAGAATGGGCTTTAGGGATGAAGCAGCTGGGTATTTTCATAAAGCAGTGAAGCTAAACCCTGATTTCA
GTGATGCAAAGGAGAATTTTTATCGTGTTGCAAACTGGTTGGTGGAGCGCTGGCACTTTATCATGCTTAA
TGACACCAAGAGGAATACAATTTATAATGCAGCAATCCAAAAGGCAGTTTGTTTGGGGTCCAAAAGTGTT
GCGGCCGCTGCGGCAGGAACTGGAATACTAAGCATGTTTGCTAAAAAAGCTGGAGCACATTCCGTGTATG
CCTGTGAGTTATCCAAGACCATGTATGAACTTGCCTGTGATGTCGTGGCAGCAAACAAGATGGAAGCAGG
GATCAAACTCTTACATACGAAGTCACTTGACATAGAGATTCCAAAACATATTCCCGAAAGAGTGTCCCTA
GTTGTAACAGAAACTGTCGATGCAGGTTTATTTGGAGAAGGAATTGTGGAGA
