>Addgene plasmid #79676 | GFP-PRMT9 L182A/D183A/I184A/G185A | addgene partial sequence | sequence record 151015 | SV40pA-R 5'-GAAATTTGTGATGCTATTGC-3'
AGTTAACAACAACAATTGCATTCATTTTATGTTTCAGGTTCAGGGGGAGGTGTGGGAGGTTTTTTAAAGC
AAGTAAAACCTCTACAAATGTGGTATGGCTGATTATGATCAGTTATCTAGATCCGGTGGATCCCGGGCCC
GCGGTACCGTCGACTGCAGGGGAATTCTCATTGCTTTACTGTGATGCTGACATTGCTTTTGTGATGCTGA
ATGCTGAGTACAAGTTCCTCTCCCATTTCAACCTGGATGGGATTATCTAAAACAACTGCAGCTTGTTTCC
AGTGGGAGGCTTCACTTGAAGTATCCAACCTAATCTCTTCATCAAGGTACATATGATACCAAAATGGAAT
AGCAGTCAGTCTTCCAGATTTACAAACGTATACCTTTACTTCTCTGTTAGAGGTGTTCAAATACGGAGTC
ATTAAATCTAGTCTTAAGAGTTCCACTGGCTTGCTTAAAGGTATACAGGGCAATGAGGATAGGTCCAAAA
ATACACGTATAGGTACCTGAAACTGGTTAATAAAAGGTGCTATATTTAATCCAAGAGTACGTTCTGTTCC
TTGAACAGCATTCTCCTCTAGGAGTGTCTGTGATTCCACAAGCAACCCAAACATCAGCACATACTGAGGA
AAGATCTTGCCTCCAGATTGTAGTAAACACCTGGATATTGCAGCTTTTTCCATTATTTCCTGCTGAATGA
GCCCAGATGGCTCAATGACATCCAATATAATTATGCTCCATAACTTGTCTGATTTTGGCCTTTGTAACAT
AGCAGATTCATCCTCCACATGTCTCAGCCAAAACTCAAGTGTTTCTTTAG
